LOCUS       Exported 7684 bp ds-DNA circular SYN 05-JAN-2023
DEFINITION  Cation channelrhodopsin ChroME2s targeted to the neuronal soma and
            proximal dendrites and separated from nuclear mRuby3 by P2A in a
            viral vector.
ACCESSION   .
VERSION     .
KEYWORDS    pAAV-CAG-DIO-ChroME2s-ST-P2A-H2B-mRuby3
SOURCE      synthetic DNA construct
  ORGANISM  synthetic DNA construct
REFERENCE   1 (bases 1 to 7684)
  AUTHORS   Sridharan S, Gajowa MA, Ogando MB, Jagadisan UK, Abdeladim L,
            Sadahiro M, Bounds HA, Hendricks WD, Turney TS, Tayler I, Gopakumar
            K, Oldenburg IA, Brohawn SG, Adesnik H
  TITLE     High-performance microbial opsins for spatially and temporally
            precise perturbations of large neuronal networks.
  JOURNAL   Neuron. 2022 Jan 27. pii: S0896-6273(22)00008-3. doi:
            10.1016/j.neuron.2022.01.008.
  PUBMED    35120626
REFERENCE   2 (bases 1 to 7684)
  AUTHORS   .
  TITLE     Direct Submission
  JOURNAL   Exported Jan 5, 2023 from SnapGene Server 1.1.58
            http://www.snapgene.com
FEATURES             Location/Qualifiers
     source          1..7684
                     /organism="synthetic DNA construct"
                     /mol_type="other DNA"
     primer_bind     94..111
                     /label=L4440
                     /note="L4440 vector, forward primer"
     repeat_region   379..508
                     /label=AAV2 ITR
     promoter        822..1099
                     /label=chicken beta-actin promoter
     primer_bind     1378..1400
                     /label=pCAGGS-5
                     /note="Chimeric intron in CAG promoter, forward primer"
     primer_bind     1462..1481
                     /label=pCAG-F
                     /note="Rabbit beta-globin intron, for pCAG plasmids,
                     forward primer"
     protein_bind    1532..1565
                     /label=lox2272
                     /bound_moiety="Cre recombinase"
                     /note="Cre-mediated recombination occurs in the 8-bp core
                     sequence (GGATACTT). lox2272 sites are compatible with each
                     other, but incompatible with loxP or loxN sites (Lee and
                     Saito, 1988)."
     protein_bind    1616..1649
                     /label=loxP
                     /bound_moiety="Cre recombinase"
                     /note="Cre-mediated recombination occurs in the 8-bp core
                     sequence (GCATACAT)."
     CDS             complement(1661..2371)
                     /codon_start=1
                     /product="monomeric red fluorescent protein derived from
                     mRuby2, with improved brightness and photostability (Bajar
                     et al., 2016)"
                     /label=mRuby3
                     /translation="MVSKGEELIKENMRMKVVMEGSVNGHQFKCTGEGEGRPYEGVQTM
                     RIKVIEGGPLPFAFDILATSFMYGSRTFIKYPADIPDFFKQSFPEGFTWERVTRYEDGG
                     VVTVTQDTSLEDGELVYNVKVRGVNFPSNGPVMQKKTKGWEPNTEMMYPADGGLRGYTD
                     IALKVDGGGHLHCNFVTTYRSKKTVGNIKMPGVHAVDHRLERIEESDNETYVVQREVAV
                     AKYSNLGGGMDELYK"
     CDS             complement(2381..2758)
                     /codon_start=1
                     /gene="HIST1H2BJ"
                     /product="human histone H2B"
                     /label=H2B
                     /translation="MPEPAKSAPAPKKGSKKAVTKAQKKGGKKRKRSRKESYSIYVYKV
                     LKQVHPDTGISSKAMGIMNSFVNDIFERIAGEASRLAHYNKRSTITSREIQTAVRLLLP
                     GELAKHAVSEGTKAITKYTSAK"
     CDS             complement(2765..2821)
                     /codon_start=1
                     /product="2A peptide from porcine teschovirus-1
                     polyprotein"
                     /label=P2A
                     /note="Eukaryotic ribosomes fail to insert a peptide bond
                     between the Gly and Pro residues, yielding separate
                     polypeptides."
                     /translation="ATNFSLLKQAGDVEENPGP"
     CDS             complement(3032..3055)
                     /codon_start=1
                     /product="FLAG(R) epitope tag, followed by an enterokinase
                     cleavage site"
                     /label=FLAG
                     /translation="DYKDDDDK"
     protein_bind    complement(4049..4082)
                     /label=lox2272
                     /bound_moiety="Cre recombinase"
                     /note="Cre-mediated recombination occurs in the 8-bp core
                     sequence (GGATACTT). lox2272 sites are compatible with each
                     other, but incompatible with loxP or loxN sites (Lee and
                     Saito, 1988)."
     protein_bind    complement(4133..4166)
                     /label=loxP
                     /bound_moiety="Cre recombinase"
                     /note="Cre-mediated recombination occurs in the 8-bp core
                     sequence (GCATACAT)."
     misc_feature    4191..4779
                     /label=WPRE
                     /note="woodchuck hepatitis virus posttranscriptional
                     regulatory element"
     primer_bind     complement(4244..4264)
                     /label=WPRE-R
                     /note="WPRE, reverse primer"
     CDS             complement(4662..4673)
                     /codon_start=1
                     /product="Factor Xa recognition and cleavage site"
                     /label=Factor Xa site
                     /translation="IEGR"
     primer_bind     complement(4782..4798)
                     /label=KS primer
                     /note="common sequencing primer, one of multiple similar
                     variants"
     primer_bind     complement(4783..4799)
                     /label=pBluescriptKS
                     /note="For pBluescript vector"
     polyA_signal    4828..4949
                     /label=SV40 poly(A) signal
                     /note="SV40 polyadenylation signal"
     primer_bind     complement(4839..4858)
                     /label=EBV-rev
                     /note="SV40 polyA terminator, reverse primer"
     primer_bind     4893..4912
                     /label=SV40pA-R
                     /note="SV40 polyA, reverse primer"
     repeat_region   5111..5240
                     /label=AAV2 ITR
     rep_origin      5419..5874
                     /direction=RIGHT
                     /label=f1 ori
                     /note="f1 bacteriophage origin of replication; arrow
                     indicates direction of (+) strand synthesis"
     primer_bind     complement(5506..5525)
                     /label=F1ori-R
                     /note="F1 origin, reverse primer"
     primer_bind     5716..5737
                     /label=F1ori-F
                     /note="F1 origin, forward primer"
     promoter        5900..6004
                     /gene="bla"
                     /label=AmpR promoter
     CDS             6005..6865
                     /codon_start=1
                     /gene="bla"
                     /product="beta-lactamase"
                     /label=AmpR
                     /note="confers resistance to ampicillin, carbenicillin, and
                     related antibiotics"
                     /translation="MSIQHFRVALIPFFAAFCLPVFAHPETLVKVKDAEDQLGARVGYI
                     ELDLNSGKILESFRPEERFPMMSTFKVLLCGAVLSRIDAGQEQLGRRIHYSQNDLVEYS
                     PVTEKHLTDGMTVRELCSAAITMSDNTAANLLLTTIGGPKELTAFLHNMGDHVTRLDRW
                     EPELNEAIPNDERDTTMPVAMATTLRKLLTGELLTLASRQQLIDWMEADKVAGPLLRSA
                     LPAGWFIADKSGAGERGSRGIIAALGPDGKPSRIVVIYTTGSQATMDERNRQIAEIGAS
                     LIKHW"
     primer_bind     complement(6223..6242)
                     /label=Amp-R
                     /note="Ampicillin resistance gene, reverse primer"
     rep_origin      7036..7624
                     /direction=RIGHT
                     /label=ori
                     /note="high-copy-number ColE1/pMB1/pBR322/pUC origin of
                     replication"
     primer_bind     7525..7544
                     /label=pBR322ori-F
                     /note="pBR322 origin, forward primer"
ORIGIN
        1 ttctttcctg cgttatcccc tgattctgtg gataaccgta ttaccgcctt tgagtgagct
       61 gataccgctc gccgcagccg aacgaccgag cgcagcgagt cagtgagcga ggaagcggaa
      121 gagcgcccaa tacgcaaacc gcctctcccc gcgcgttggc cgattcatta atgcagctgc
      181 gcgctcgctc gctcamykrg gscgcccggg caaagcncgg gcrwckggyg wsmkttrgyt
      241 cgykyagcgg tcacgctssg cktamcnacc acacccgccg cgcttaatgc gccgctacag
      301 ggcgcgtccc attcgccatt caggctgcgc aactgttggg aagggcgatc ggtgcgggcc
      361 tcttcgctat tacgccagct gcgcgctcgc tcgctcactg aggccgcccg ggcaaagccc
      421 gggcgtcggg cgacctttgg tcgcccggcc tcagtgagcg agcgagcgcg cagagaggga
      481 gtggccaact ccatcactag gggttccttg tagttaatga ttaacccgcc atgctactta
      541 tctacgtagc catgctctag gaagatctgt accattgacg tcaataatga cgtatgttcc
      601 catagtaacg ccaataggga ctttccattg acgtcaatgg gtggagtatt tacggtaaac
      661 tgcccacttg gcagtacatc aagtgtatca tatgccaagt acgcccccta ttgacgtcaa
      721 tgacggtaaa tggcccgcct ggcattatgc ccagtacatg accttatggg actttcctac
      781 ttggcagtac atctacgtat tagtcatcgc tattaccatg gtcgaggtga gccccacgtt
      841 ctgcttcact ctccccatct cccccccctc cccaccccca attttgtatt tatttatttt
      901 ttaattattt tgtgcagcga tgggggcggg gggggggggg gggsgcgcgc crgggggggg
      961 gggggggggg ggggggsggg gsggggsgag gcggagaggt gcggcggcag ccaatcagag
     1021 cggcgcgctc cgaaagtttc cttttatggc gaggcggcgg cggcggcggc cctataaaaa
     1081 gcgaagcgcg cggcgggcgg gagtcgctgc gcgctgcctt cgccccgtgc cccgctccgc
     1141 cgccgcctcg cgccgcccgc cccggctctg actgaccgcg ttactcccac aggtgagcgg
     1201 gcgggacggc ccttctcctc cgggctgtaa ttagcgcttg gtttaatgac ggcttgtttc
     1261 ttttctgtgg ctgcgtgaaa gccttgaggg gctccgggag ggccctttgt gcggggggag
     1321 cggctcgggg ctgtccgcgg ggggacggct gccttcgggg gggacggggc agggcggggt
     1381 tcggcttctg gcgtgtgacc ggcggctcta gagcctctgc taaccatgtt catgccttct
     1441 tctttttcct acagctcctg ggcaacgtgc tggttattgt gctgtctcat cattttggca
     1501 aagaattgga tcctctagag tcgactccgg aataacttcg tataggatac tttatacgaa
     1561 gttatgcaga atggtagctg gattgtagct gctattagca atatgaaacc tcttaataac
     1621 ttcgtatagc atacattata cgaagttatg gcgcgcctca cttgtacagc tcgtccatgc
     1681 caccaccaag gttgctgtat ttggcaactg ccacttctct ttgcactacg taggtttcat
     1741 tgtcactctc ctcgatcctt tccaggcggt gatcaacggc atggacaccg ggcatcttga
     1801 tgttcccgac ggtctttttt gacctgtaag ttgtcacgaa gttgcagtgc agatggccac
     1861 caccatcaac tttcagtgcg atgtcagtgt atcctctcag accaccatct gctggataca
     1921 tcatctctgt attaggctcc caacccttgg tcttcttctg catcacggga ccattggagg
     1981 gaaagtttac ccctctgacc ttgacgttgt agacgagctc gccatcctca aggctggtgt
     2041 cctgcgtgac ggtgacgact ccaccatctt cgtatctcgt aactctttcc caagtaaaac
     2101 cctcaggaaa ggactgttta aagaaatcag ggatgtcggc cgggtacttg ataaaggtac
     2161 ggctgccata catgaacgac gtggcaagaa tgtcaaaggc aaatggcagg ggtcctccct
     2221 cgatgacttt gatcctcatg gtttgcactc cctcgtacgg tctgccttct ccttcacctg
     2281 tgcatttgaa ttggtggccg ttgaccgaac cttccatgac caccttcata cgcatatttt
     2341 ccttgatcag ctcttcgccc ttagacacca tctcgagtgc cttagcgctg gtgtacttgg
     2401 tgatggcctt agtaccctcg gacacggcgt gcttggccaa ctccccaggc agcagcaggc
     2461 gcacggccgt ctggatctcc ctggaggtga tggtcgagcg cttgttgtaa tgcgccaggc
     2521 gggaagcctc acctgcgatg cgctcgaaaa tgtcgttcac aaacgaattc atgatgccca
     2581 tggccttgga cgaaatgccg gtgtcagggt ggacctgctt cagaaccttg tacacataga
     2641 tggaatagct ctccttgcgg ctgcgcttgc gcttcttgcc gcctttcttc tgcgccttag
     2701 tcaccgcctt cttggagccc tttttcgggg cgggagcaga cttcgctggc tctggcatac
     2761 tagtaggtcc agggttctcc tccacgtctc cagcctgctt cagcaggctg aagttagtag
     2821 ctccgcttcc tgccgcgaat ctggtggctt cagggaagtc cgtggcacag ctgatgaagc
     2881 tgtcaatgct ggacatgctc cgcatgtcga tgacgccctc cgtgcgtgcg ggcagagggg
     2941 ccacggggct gggcatgctg ctcatctcca gctcctctgg aggcttgctc tgcggggcca
     3001 tctccttggt gttgaggatg ggctgggact gcttatcgtc atcgtctttg taatctaccg
     3061 gtgccactcc tccctcctcc tcctcgtcga cgaaggtctc gatctccatg ttctcgccgg
     3121 ccacgttgat ggtggttgtc ttccggatgt cgccgtggat caggatgtgc tcgtggatct
     3181 tcactctcag gtggtggccc aggaagcccc aagtgttctt ggcgatcaga tccaggatca
     3241 ggtggccgat tccgctggtg taaggtgtga tcaggcccag tccctcgtgt ccggcgatga
     3301 acatcacggg gaacatcagc caagagcaga agaagacgta ggccatgatc ttgcaaatct
     3361 tccggcagac gcctttgggc agggtgtggt agctctcgat atacaccttg gcgatctgga
     3421 agaagcaagt cacgccgtag aacaggccga tcatgaagaa caggatcttc agggggccct
     3481 ttgtaaaggc ggctgtgatc ccccacacga tgttgccgat gtcggtcacc aggatggtca
     3541 tggtccgctt gctgtactct tcgtgcagtc cggtcaggtt gctcaggtgg atcaggatca
     3601 cggggcaagt caggagccac tcgctgtacc gcagccaaat cacggctcct ccgttggtct
     3661 ggtacactgt ggctgggctg tcgacctcgt ggaacagctc gatgaagcac ttgacgagct
     3721 cgatcacgca gacgtagacc tcctcccagc cggttgtggc cttgaagctg tgccaaccgt
     3781 agaagatgag ctgcacgata gccacgatca cggtgaacca ctggagtccc actgcgatct
     3841 tgtgctgcag ctcggttccg tggttgatgt gggggaagca accgtgatcg gctccggctg
     3901 ttgtggcgtt agaggtttct ccgtgagcgt ctgctgctgg tgtcaccact gctgcggcgc
     3961 tcagcaggcc tctaattgtg gcttcggcgc taggcacggc tgagataaag gcgtgggtca
     4021 ttgtggcggc tgtttccata ctgctagcat aacttcgtat aaagtatcct atacgaagtt
     4081 atttgcctta acccagaaat tatcactgtt attctttaga atggtgcaaa gaataacttc
     4141 gtataatgta tgctatacga agttatgaat tcgatatcaa gcttatcgat aatcaacctc
     4201 tggattacaa aatttgtgaa agattgactg gtattcttaa ctatgttgct ccttttacgc
     4261 tatgtggata cgctgcttta atgcctttgt atcatgctat tgcttcccgt atggctttca
     4321 ttttctcctc cttgtataaa tcctggttgc tgtctcttta tgaggagttg tggcccgttg
     4381 tcaggcaacg tggcgtggtg tgcactgtgt ttgctgacgc aacccccact ggttggggca
     4441 ttgccaccac ctgtcagctc ctttccggga ctttcgcttt ccccctccct attgccacgg
     4501 cggaactcat cgccgcctgc cttgcccgct gctggacagg ggctcggctg ttgggcactg
     4561 acaattccgt ggtgttgtcg gggaaatcat cgtcctttcc ttggctgctc gcctgtgttg
     4621 ccacctggat tctgcgcggg acgtccttct gctacgtccc ttcggccctc aatccagcgg
     4681 accttccttc ccgcggcctg ctgccggctc tgcggcctct tccgcgtctt cgccttcgcc
     4741 ctcagacgag tcggatctcc ctttgggccg cctccccgca tcgataccgt cgacctcgac
     4801 ccgggcggcc gcttcgagca gacatgataa gatacattga tgagtttgga caaaccacaa
     4861 ctagaatgca gtgaaaaaaa tgctttattt gtgaaatttg tgatgctatt gctttatttg
     4921 taaccattat aagctgcaat aaacaagtta acaacaacaa ttgcattcat tttatgtttc
     4981 aggttcaggg ggagatgtgg gaggtttttt aaagcaagta aaacctctac aaatgtggta
     5041 aaatcgataa ggatcttcct agagcatggc tacgtagata agtagcatgg cgggttaatc
     5101 attaactaca aggaacccct agtgatggag ttggccactc cctctctgcg cgctcgctcg
     5161 ctcactgagg ccgggcgacc aaaggtcgcc cgacgcccgg gctttgcccg ggcggcctca
     5221 gtgagcgagc gagcgcgcag ctgcattaat gaatcggcca acgcgcgggg anngaggcsg
     5281 gkygmsyaww ggkcgcccga cgcccgggct ttgcccgggc ggcctcagtg agcgagcgag
     5341 cgcgcagctg gcgtaatagc gaagaggccc gcaccgatcg cccttcccaa cagttgcgca
     5401 gcctgaatgg cgaatgggnn nnnnnnnnnn nnnnnnnnnn nnnnnnnnnn nnnnnnnnnn
     5461 nnnnnnnnnn nnnnnnnnnn nnnnnnnnnn nnnnnnnnnn nnnnnnnnnn nnnnnnnnnn
     5521 nnnnnnnnnn nnnnnnnnnn nncnnnnnnn nnnnnnnnnn nnnnnnnnnn nnnnnnnnnn
     5581 nnnnnnnnnn nnnnnnnnnn nnnnnnnnnn nnnnnnnnnn nnnnnnnnnn nnnnannnnn
     5641 nnnnnnnnnn nnnnnnnnnn nnnnnnnnnn nnnnnnnnnn nnnncctttg acgttggagt
     5701 ccacgttctt taatagtgga ctcttgttcc aaactggaac aacactcaac cctatctcgg
     5761 tctattcttt tgatttataa gggattttgc cgatttcggc ctattggtta aaaaatgagc
     5821 tgatttaaca aaaatttaac gcgaatttta acaaaatatt aacgcttaca atttaggtgg
     5881 cacttttcgg ggaaatgtgc gcggaacccc tatttgttta tttttctaaa tacattcaaa
     5941 tatgtatccg ctcatgagac aataaccctg ataaatgctt caataatatt gaaaaaggaa
     6001 gagtatgagt attcaacatt tccgtgtcgc ccttattccc ttttttgcgg cattttgcct
     6061 tcctgttttt gctcacccag aaacgctggt gaaagtaaaa gatgctgaag atcagttggg
     6121 tgcacgagtg ggttacatcg aactggatct caacagcggt aagatccttg agagttttcg
     6181 ccccgaagaa cgttttccaa tgatgagcac ttttaaagtt ctgctatgtg gcgcggtatt
     6241 atcccgtatt gacgccgggc aagagcaact cggtcgccgc atacactatt ctcagaatga
     6301 cttggttgag tactcaccag tcacagaaaa gcatcttacg gatggcatga cagtaagaga
     6361 attatgcagt gctgccataa ccatgagtga taacactgcg gccaacttac ttctgacaac
     6421 gatcggagga ccgaaggagc taaccgcttt tttgcacaac atgggggatc atgtaactcg
     6481 ccttgatcgt tgggaaccgg agctgaatga agccatacca aacgacgagc gtgacaccac
     6541 gatgcctgta gcaatggcaa caacgttgcg caaactatta actggcgaac tacttactct
     6601 agcttcccgg caacaattaa tagactggat ggaggcggat aaagttgcag gaccacttct
     6661 gcgctcggcc cttccggctg gctggtttat tgctgataaa tctggagccg gtgagcgtgg
     6721 gtctcgcggt atcattgcag cactggggcc agatggtaag ccctcccgta tcgtagttat
     6781 ctacacgacg gggagtcagg caactatgga tgaacgaaat agacagatcg ctgagatagg
     6841 tgcctcactg attaagcatt ggtaactgtc agaccaagtt tactcatata tactttagat
     6901 tgatttaaaa cttcattttt aatttaaaag gatctaggtg aagatccttt ttgataatct
     6961 catgaccaaa atcccttaac gtgagttttc gttccactga gcgtcagacc ccgtagaaaa
     7021 gatcaaagga tcttcttgag atcctttttt tctgcgcgta atctgctgct tgcaaacaaa
     7081 aaaaccaccg ctaccagcgg tggtttgttt gccggatcaa gagctaccaa ctctttttcc
     7141 gaaggtaact ggcttcagca gagcgcagat accaaatact gttcttctag tgtagccgta
     7201 gttaggccac cacttcaaga actctgtagc accgcctaca tacctcgctc tgctaatcct
     7261 gttaccagtg gctgctgcca gtggcgataa gtcgtgtctt accgggttgg actcaagacg
     7321 atagttaccg gataaggcgc agcggtcggg ctgaacgggg ggttcgtgca cacagcccag
     7381 cttggagcga acgacctaca ccgaactgag atacctacag cgtgagctat gagaaagcgc
     7441 cacgcttccc gaagggagaa aggcggacag gtatccggta agcggcaggg tcggaacagg
     7501 agagcgcacg agggagcttc cagggggaaa cgcctggtat ctttatagtc ctgtcgggtt
     7561 tcgccacctc tgacttgagc gtcgattttt gtgatgctcg tcaggggggc ggagcctatg
     7621 gaaaaacgcc agcaacgcgg cctttttacg gttcctggcc ttttgctggc cttttgctca
     7681 catg
//
