>Addgene plasmid #170163 | pAAV-CAG-DIO-ChroME2s-ST-P2A-H2B-mRuby3 | addgene full sequence | sequence record 445530 | Addgene Long Read Sequencing Result
CGCAACTGTTGGGAAGGGCGATCGGTGCGGGCCTCTTCGCTATTACGCCAGCTGCGCGCTCGCTCGCTCA
CTGAGGCCGCCCGGGCAAAGCCCGGGCGTCGGGCGACCTTTGGTCGCCCGGCCTCAGTGAGCGAGCGAGC
GCGCAGAGAGGGAGTGGCCAACTCCATCACTAGGGGTTCCTTGTAGTTAATGATTAACCCGCCATGCTAC
TTATCTACGTAGCCATGCTCTAGGAAGATCTGTACCATTGACGTCAATAATGACGTATGTTCCCATAGTA
ACGCCAATAGGGACTTTCCATTGACGTCAATGGGTGGAGTATTTACGGTAAACTGCCCACTTGGCAGTAC
ATCAAGTGTATCATATGCCAAGTACGCCCCCTATTGACGTCAATGACGGTAAATGGCCCGCCTGGCATTA
TGCCCAGTACATGACCTTATGGGACTTTCCTACTTGGCAGTACATCTACGTATTAGTCATCGCTATTACC
ATGGTCGAGGTGAGCCCCACGTTCTGCTTCACTCTCCCCATCTCCCCCCCCTCCCCACCCCCAATTTTGT
ATTTATTTATTTTTTAATTATTTTGTGCAGCGATGGGGGCGGGGGGGGGGGGGGGGGGGCGCGCGCCAGG
CGGGGCGGGGCGGGGCGAGGGGCGGGGCGGGGCGAGGCGGAGAGGTGCGGCGGCAGCCAATCAGAGCGGC
GCGCTCCGAAAGTTTCCTTTTATGGCGAGGCGGCGGCGGCGGCGGCCCTATAAAAAGCGAAGCGCGCGGC
GGGCGGGAGTCGCTGCGCGCTGCCTTCGCCCCGTGCCCCGCTCCGCCGCCGCCTCGCGCCGCCCGCCCCG
GCTCTGACTGACCGCGTTACTCCCACAGGTGAGCGGGCGGGACGGCCCTTCTCCTCCGGGCTGTAATTAG
CGCTTGGTTTAATGACGGCTTGTTTCTTTTCTGTGGCTGCGTGAAAGCCTTGAGGGGCTCCGGGAGGGCC
CTTTGTGCGGGGGGAGCGGCTCGGGGCTGTCCGCGGGGGGACGGCTGCCTTCGGGGGGGACGGGGCAGGG
CGGGGTTCGGCTTCTGGCGTGTGACCGGCGGCTCTAGAGCCTCTGCTAACCATGTTCATGCCTTCTTCTT
TTTCCTACAGCTCCTGGGCAACGTGCTGGTTATTGTGCTGTCTCATCATTTTGGCAAAGAATTGGATCCT
CTAGAGTCGACTCCGGAATAACTTCGTATAGGATACTTTATACGAAGTTATGCAGAATGGTAGCTGGATT
GTAGCTGCTATTAGCAATATGAAACCTCTTAATAACTTCGTATAGCATACATTATACGAAGTTATGGCGC
GCCTCACTTGTACAGCTCGTCCATGCCACCACCAAGGTTGCTGTATTTGGCAACTGCCACTTCTCTTTGC
ACTACGTAGGTTTCATTGTCACTCTCCTCGATCCTTTCCAGGCGGTGATCAACGGCATGGACACCGGGCA
TCTTGATGTTCCCGACGGTCTTTTTTGACCTGTAAGTTGTCACGAAGTTGCAGTGCAGATGGCCACCACC
ATCAACTTTCAGTGCGATGTCAGTGTATCCTCTCAGACCACCATCTGCTGGATACATCATCTCTGTATTA
GGCTCCCAACCCTTGGTCTTCTTCTGCATCACGGGACCATTGGAGGGAAAGTTTACCCCTCTGACCTTGA
CGTTGTAGACGAGCTCGCCATCCTCAAGGCTGGTGTCCTGCGTGACGGTGACGACTCCACCATCTTCGTA
TCTCGTAACTCTTTCCCAAGTAAAACCCTCAGGAAAGGACTGTTTAAAGAAATCAGGGATGTCGGCCGGG
TACTTGATAAAGGTACGGCTGCCATACATGAACGACGTGGCAAGAATGTCAAAGGCAAATGGCAGGGGTC
CTCCCTCGATGACTTTGATCCTCATGGTTTGCACTCCCTCGTACGGTCTGCCTTCTCCTTCACCTGTGCA
TTTGAATTGGTGGCCGTTGACCGAACCTTCCATGACCACCTTCATACGCATATTTTCCTTGATCAGCTCT
TCGCCCTTAGACACCATCTCGAGTGCCTTAGCGCTGGTGTACTTGGTGATGGCCTTAGTACCCTCGGACA
CGGCGTGCTTGGCCAACTCCCCAGGCAGCAGCAGGCGCACGGCCGTCTGGATCTCCCTGGAGGTGATGGT
CGAGCGCTTGTTGTAATGCGCCAGGCGGGAAGCCTCACCTGCGATGCGCTCGAAAATGTCGTTCACAAAC
GAATTCATGATGCCCATGGCCTTGGACGAAATGCCGGTGTCAGGGTGGACCTGCTTCAGAACCTTGTACA
CATAGATGGAATAGCTCTCCTTGCGGCTGCGCTTGCGCTTCTTGCCGCCTTTCTTCTGCGCCTTAGTCAC
CGCCTTCTTGGAGCCCTTTTTCGGGGCGGGAGCAGACTTCGCTGGCTCTGGCATACTAGTAGGTCCAGGG
TTCTCCTCCACGTCTCCAGCCTGCTTCAGCAGGCTGAAGTTAGTAGCTCCGCTTCCTGCCGCGAATCTGG
TGGCTTCAGGGAAGTCCGTGGCACAGCTGATGAAGCTGTCAATGCTGGACATGCTCCGCATGTCGATGAC
GCCCTCCGTGCGTGCGGGCAGAGGGGCCACGGGGCTGGGCATGCTGCTCATCTCCAGCTCCTCTGGAGGC
TTGCTCTGCGGGGCCATCTCCTTGGTGTTGAGGATGGGCTGGGACTGCTTATCGTCATCGTCTTTGTAAT
CTACCGGTGCCACTCCTCCCTCCTCCTCCTCGTCGACGAAGGTCTCGATCTCCATGTTCTCGCCGGCCAC
GTTGATGGTGGTTGTCTTCCGGATGTCGCCGTGGATCAGGATGTGCTCGTGGATCTTCACTCTCAGGTGG
TGGCCCAGGAAGCCCCAAGTGTTCTTGGCGATCAGATCCAGGATCAGGTGGCCGATTCCGCTGGTGTAAG
GTGTGATCAGGCCCAGTCCCTCGTGTCCGGCGATGAACATCACGGGGAACATCAGCCAAGAGCAGAAGAA
GACGTAGGCCATGATCTTGCAAATCTTCCGGCAGACGCCTTTGGGCAGGGTGTGGTAGCTCTCGATATAC
ACCTTGGCGATCTGGAAGAAGCAAGTCACGCCGTAGAACAGGCCGATCATGAAGAACAGGATCTTCAGGG
GGCCCTTTGTAAAGGCGGCTGTGATCCCCCACACGATGTTGCCGATGTCGGTCACCAGGATGGTCATGGT
CCGCTTGCTGTACTCTTCGTGCAGTCCGGTCAGGTTGCTCAGGTGGATCAGGATCACGGGGCAAGTCAGG
AGCCACTCGCTGTACCGCAGCCAAATCACGGCTCCTCCGTTGGTCTGGTACACTGTGGCTGGGCTGTCGA
CCTCGTGGAACAGCTCGATGAAGCACTTGACGAGCTCGATCACGCAGACGTAGACCTCCTCCCAGCCGGT
TGTGGCCTTGAAGCTGTGCCAACCGTAGAAGATGAGCTGCACGATAGCCACGATCACGGTGAACCACTGG
AGTCCCACTGCGATCTTGTGCTGCAGCTCGGTTCCGTGGTTGATGTGGGGGAAGCAACCGTGATCGGCTC
CGGCTGTTGTGGCGTTAGAGGTTTCTCCGTGAGCGTCTGCTGCTGGTGTCACCACTGCTGCGGCGCTCAG
CAGGCCTCTAATTGTGGCTTCGGCGCTAGGCACGGCTGAGATAAAGGCGTGGGTCATTGTGGCGGCTGTT
TCCATACTGCTAGCATAACTTCGTATAAAGTATCCTATACGAAGTTATTTGCCTTAACCCAGAAATTATC
ACTGTTATTCTTTAGAATGGTGCAAAGAATAACTTCGTATAATGTATGCTATACGAAGTTATGAATTCGA
TATCAAGCTTATCGATAATCAACCTCTGGATTACAAAATTTGTGAAAGATTGACTGGTATTCTTAACTAT
GTTGCTCCTTTTACGCTATGTGGATACGCTGCTTTAATGCCTTTGTATCATGCTATTGCTTCCCGTATGG
CTTTCATTTTCTCCTCCTTGTATAAATCCTGGTTGCTGTCTCTTTATGAGGAGTTGTGGCCCGTTGTCAG
GCAACGTGGCGTGGTGTGCACTGTGTTTGCTGACGCAACCCCCACTGGTTGGGGCATTGCCACCACCTGT
CAGCTCCTTTCCGGGACTTTCGCTTTCCCCCTCCCTATTGCCACGGCGGAACTCATCGCCGCCTGCCTTG
CCCGCTGCTGGACAGGGGCTCGGCTGTTGGGCACTGACAATTCCGTGGTGTTGTCGGGGAAATCATCGTC
CTTTCCTTGGCTGCTCGCCTGTGTTGCCACCTGGATTCTGCGCGGGACGTCCTTCTGCTACGTCCCTTCG
GCCCTCAATCCAGCGGACCTTCCTTCCCGCGGCCTGCTGCCGGCTCTGCGGCCTCTTCCGCGTCTTCGCC
TTCGCCCTCAGACGAGTCGGATCTCCCTTTGGGCCGCCTCCCCGCATCGATACCGTCGACCTCGACCCGG
GCGGCCGCTTCGAGCAGACATGATAAGATACATTGATGAGTTTGGACAAACCACAACTAGAATGCAGTGA
AAAAAATGCTTTATTTGTGAAATTTGTGATGCTATTGCTTTATTTGTAACCATTATAAGCTGCAATAAAC
AAGTTAACAACAACAATTGCATTCATTTTATGTTTCAGGTTCAGGGGGAGATGTGGGAGGTTTTTTAAAG
CAAGTAAAACCTCTACAAATGTGGTAAAATCGATAAGGATCTTCCTAGAGCATGGCTACGTAGATAAGTA
GCATGGCGGGTTAATCATTAACTACAAGGAACCCCTAGTGATGGAGTTGGCCACTCCCTCTCTGCGCGCT
CGCTCGCTCACTGAGGCCGGGCGACCAAAGGTCGCCCGACGCCCGGGCTTTGCCCGGGCGGCCTCAGTGA
GCGAGCGAGCGCGCAGCTGCATTAATGAATCGGCCAACGCGCGGGGAGAGGCGGTTTGCGTATTGGGCGC
TCTTCCGCTTCCTCGCTCACTGACTCGCTGCGCTCGGTCGTTCGGCTGCGGCGAGCGGTATCAGCTCACT
CAAAGGCGGTAATACGGTTATCCACAGAATCAGGGGATAACGCAGGAAAGAACATGTGAGCAAAAGGCCA
GCAAAAGGCCAGGAACCGTAAAAAGGCCGCGTTGCTGGCGTTTTTCCATAGGCTCCGCCCCCCTGACGAG
CATCACAAAAATCGACGCTCAAGTCAGAGGTGGCGAAACCCGACAGGACTATAAAGATACCAGGCGTTTC
CCCCTGGAAGCTCCCTCGTGCGCTCTCCTGTTCCGACCCTGCCGCTTACCGGATACCTGTCCGCCTTTCT
CCCTTCGGGAAGCGTGGCGCTTTCTCATAGCTCACGCTGTAGGTATCTCAGTTCGGTGTAGGTCGTTCGC
TCCAAGCTGGGCTGTGTGCACGAACCCCCCGTTCAGCCCGACCGCTGCGCCTTATCCGGTAACTATCGTC
TTGAGTCCAACCCGGTAAGACACGACTTATCGCCACTGGCAGCAGCCACTGGTAACAGGATTAGCAGAGC
GAGGTATGTAGGCGGTGCTACAGAGTTCTTGAAGTGGTGGCCTAACTACGGCTACACTAGAAGAACAGTA
TTTGGTATCTGCGCTCTGCTGAAGCCAGTTACCTTCGGAAAAAGAGTTGGTAGCTCTTGATCCGGCAAAC
AAACCACCGCTGGTAGCGGTGGTTTTTTTGTTTGCAAGCAGCAGATTACGCGCAGAAAAAAAGGATCTCA
AGAAGATCCTTTGATCTTTTCTACGGGGTCTGACGCTCAGTGGAACGAAAACTCACGTTAAGGGATTTTG
GTCATGAGATTATCAAAAAGGATCTTCACCTAGATCCTTTTAAATTAAAAATGAAGTTTTAAATCAATCT
AAAGTATATATGAGTAAACTTGGTCTGACAGTTACCAATGCTTAATCAGTGAGGCACCTATCTCAGCGAT
CTGTCTATTTCGTTCATCCATAGTTGCCTGACTCCCCGTCGTGTAGATAACTACGATACGGGAGGGCTTA
CCATCTGGCCCCAGTGCTGCAATGATACCGCGAGACCCACGCTCACCGGCTCCAGATTTATCAGCAATAA
ACCAGCCAGCCGGAAGGGCCGAGCGCAGAAGTGGTCCTGCAACTTTATCCGCCTCCATCCAGTCTATTAA
TTGTTGCCGGGAAGCTAGAGTAAGTAGTTCGCCAGTTAATAGTTTGCGCAACGTTGTTGCCATTGCTACA
GGCATCGTGGTGTCACGCTCGTCGTTTGGTATGGCTTCATTCAGCTCCGGTTCCCAACGATCAAGGCGAG
TTACATGATCCCCCATGTTGTGCAAAAAAGCGGTTAGCTCCTTCGGTCCTCCGATCGTTGTCAGAAGTAA
GTTGGCCGCAGTGTTATCACTCATGGTTATGGCAGCACTGCATAATTCTCTTACTGTCATGCCATCCGTA
AGATGCTTTTCTGTGACTGGTGAGTACTCAACCAAGTCATTCTGAGAATAGTGTATGCGGCGACCGAGTT
GCTCTTGCCCGGCGTCAATACGGGATAATACCGCGCCACATAGCAGAACTTTAAAAGTGCTCATCATTGG
AAAACGTTCTTCGGGGCGAAAACTCTCAAGGATCTTACCGCTGTTGAGATCCAGTTCGATGTAACCCACT
CGTGCACCCAACTGATCTTCAGCATCTTTTACTTTCACCAGCGTTTCTGGGTGAGCAAAAACAGGAAGGC
AAAATGCCGCAAAAAAGGGAATAAGGGCGACACGGAAATGTTGAATACTCATACTCTTCCTTTTTCAATA
TTATTGAAGCATTTATCAGGGTTATTGTCTCATGAGCGGATACATATTTGAATGTATTTAGAAAAATAAA
CAAATAGGGGTTCCGCGCACATTTCCCCGAAAAGTGCCACCTAAATTGTAAGCGTTAATATTTTGTTAAA
ATTCGCGTTAAATTTTTGTTAAATCAGCTCATTTTTTAACCAATAGGCCGAAATCGGCAAAATCCCTTAT
AAATCAAAAGAATAGACCGAGATAGGGTTGAGTGTTGTTCCAGTTTGGAACAAGAGTCCACTATTAAAGA
ACGTGGACTCCAACGTCAAAGG
[49 nt withheld, positions 7093-7141]
T
[91 nt withheld, positions 7143-7233]
G
[124 nt withheld, positions 7235-7358]
CCCATTCGCCATTCAGGCTG
Features (pLannotate 1.2.2; 28 found; start..end, strand, type, name):
     49..181     -  repeat_region  AAV2 ITR (fragment): inverted terminal repeat of adeno-associated virus serotype 2 inverted
    245..493     +  enhancer       CMV enhancer (fragment): human cytomegalovirus immediate early enhancer
    495..775     +  promoter       chicken β-actin promoter: No description available
    776..911     +  intron         hybrid intron (fragment): hybrid between chicken β-actin (CBA) and minute virus of mice (MMV) introns (Gray et al., 2011)
   1000..1130    +  intron         chimeric intron (fragment): chimera between introns from chicken β-actin and rabbit β-globin
   1184..1201    +  misc_feature   MCS (fragment): pUC18/19 multiple cloning site
   1208..1241    +  protein_bind   lox2272: Cre-mediated recombination occurs in the 8-bp core sequence (GGATACTT). lox2272 sites are compatible with each other, but incompatible with loxP or loxN sites (Lee and Saito, 1988). Cre recombinase
   1242..1291    -  intron         β-globin intron (fragment): internally truncated intron from human β-globin
   1292..1325    +  protein_bind   loxP: Cre-mediated recombination occurs in the 8-bp core sequence (GCATACAT). Cre recombinase
   1337..2047    -  CDS            mRuby3: mRuby3 is a basic (constitutively fluorescent) red fluorescent protein published in 2016, derived from Entacmaea quadricolor. It has low acid sensitivity.
   2057..2434    -  CDS            H2B: human histone H2B; HIST1H2BJ
   2510..2707    -  CDS            Kcnb1 (fragment): KCNB1_RAT - Experimental evidence at protein level: Swiss-Prot protein existence level 1. Voltage-gated potassium channel that mediates transmembrane potassium transport in excitable membranes, primarily in the brain, but also in the pancreas and cardiovascular system. Contributes to the regulation of the action potential (AP) repolarization, duration and frequency of repetitive AP firing in neurons, muscle cells and endocrine cells and plays a role in homeostatic attenuation of electrical excitability throughout the brain (PubMed:10024359, PubMed:10618149, PubMed:12451110, PubMed:17379638, Pu
   3062..3089    -  CDS            CoChR (fragment): high-photocurrent channelrhodopsin from Chloromonas oogama (Shemesh et al., 2017)
   3725..3758    -  protein_bind   lox2272: Cre-mediated recombination occurs in the 8-bp core sequence (GGATACTT). lox2272 sites are compatible with each other, but incompatible with loxP or loxN sites (Lee and Saito, 1988). Cre recombinase
   3759..3808    -  intron         β-globin intron (fragment): internally truncated intron from human β-globin
   3809..3842    -  protein_bind   loxP: Cre-mediated recombination occurs in the 8-bp core sequence (GCATACAT). Cre recombinase
   3843..3867    +  misc_feature   MCS (fragment): pBluescript multiple cloning site
   3867..4455    +  misc_feature   WPRE: woodchuck hepatitis virus posttranscriptional regulatory element
   4456..4475    +  misc_feature   MCS (fragment): pBluescript multiple cloning site
   4504..4625    -  polyA_signal   SV40 poly(A) signal: SV40 polyadenylation signal
   4648..4716    -  CDS            large T antigen (fragment): large T antigen from SV40 (simian virus 40)
   4787..4920    +  repeat_region  AAV2 ITR: inverted terminal repeat of adeno-associated virus serotype 2 inverted
   4914..4970    -  CDS            lacI (fragment): lac repressor; lacI; The lac repressor binds to the lac operator to inhibit transcription in E. coli. This inhibition can be relieved by adding lactose or isopropyl-β-D-thiogalactopyranoside (IPTG).
   5153..5741    -  rep_origin     ori: high-copy-number ColE1/pMB1/pBR322/pUC origin of replication
   5912..6772    -  CDS            AmpR: β-lactamase; bla; confers resistance to ampicillin, carbenicillin, and related antibiotics
   6773..6877    -  promoter       AmpR promoter: bla
   6930..7358    -  rep_origin     f1 ori (sequence partly withheld): f1 bacteriophage origin of replication; arrow indicates direction of (+) strand synthesis
   7363..54      -  CDS            lacZα (fragment) (across the origin): LacZα fragment of β-galactosidase; lacZ fragment
