>Addgene plasmid #170163 | pAAV-CAG-DIO-ChroME2s-ST-P2A-H2B-mRuby3 Sequencing Result | analyzer sequence | sequence record 381182
TTCTTTCCTGCGTTATCCCCTGATTCTGTGGATAACCGTATTACCGCCTTTGAGTGAGCTGATACCGCTC
GCCGCAGCCGAACGACCGAGCGCAGCGAGTCAGTGAGCGAGGAAGCGGAAGAGCGCCCAATACGCAAACC
GCCTCTCCCCGCGCGTTGGCCGATTCATTAATGCAGCTGCGCGCTCGCTCGCTCACTGAGGCCGCCCGGG
CAAAGCCCGGGCGTCGGGCGACCTTTGGTCGCCCGGCCTCAGTGRSYGM
[48 nt withheld, positions 260-307]
CCCATTCGCCATTCAGGCTGCGCAACTGTTGGGAAGGGCGATCGGTGCGGGCCTCTTCGCTATTACGCCA
GCTGCGCGCTCGCTCGCTCACTGAGGCCGCCCGGGCAAAGCCCGGGCGTCGGGCGACCTTTGGTCGCCCG
GCCTCAGTGAGCGAGCGAGCGCGCAGAGAGGGAGTGGCCAACTCCATCACTAGGGGTTCCTTGTAGTTAA
TGATTAACCCGCCATGCTACTTATCTACGTAGCCATGCTCTAGGAAGATCTGTACCATTGACGTCAATAA
TGACGTATGTTCCCATAGTAACGCCAATAGGGACTTTCCATTGACGTCAATGGGTGGAGTATTTACGGTA
AACTGCCCACTTGGCAGTACATCAAGTGTATCATATGCCAAGTACGCCCCCTATTGACGTCAATGACGGT
AAATGGCCCGCCTGGCATTATGCCCAGTACATGACCTTATGGGACTTTCCTACTTGGCAGTACATCTACG
TATTAGTCATCGCTATTACCATGGTCGAGGTGAGCCCCACGTTCTGCTTCACTCTCCCCATCTCCCCCCC
CTCCCCACCCCCAATTTTGTATTTATTTATTTTTTAATTATTTTGTGCAGCGATGGGGGCGGGGGGGGGG
GGGGGGGGCGCGCCGGGGGGGGGGGGGGGGGGGGGGGGGGGGGGGGGGGSGRGGSGGRGRGGTGCGGCGG
CAGCCAATCAGAGCGGCGCGCTCCGAAAGTTTCCTTTTATGGCGAGGCGGCGGCGGCGGCGGCCCTATAA
AAAGCGAAGCGCGCGGCGGGCGGGAGTCGCTGCGCGCTGCCTTCGCCCCGTGCCCCGCTCCGCCGCCGCC
TCGCGCCGCCCGCCCCGGCTCTGACTGACCGCGTTACTCCCACAGGTGAGCGGGCGGGACGGCCCTTCTC
CTCCGGGCTGTAATTAGCGCTTGGTTTAATGACGGCTTGTTTCTTTTCTGTGGCTGCGTGAAAGCCTTGA
GGGGCTCCGGGAGGGCCCTTTGTGCGGGGGGAGCGGCTCGGGGCTGTCCGCGGGGGGACGGCTGCCTTCG
GGGGGGACGGGGCAGGGCGGGGTTCGGCTTCTGGCGTGTGACCGGCGGCTCTAGAGCCTCTGCTAACCAT
GTTCATGCCTTCTTCTTTTTCCTACAGCTCCTGGGCAACGTGCTGGTTATTGTGCTGTCTCATCATTTTG
GCAAAGAATTGGATCCTCTAGAGTCGACTCCGGAATAACTTCGTATAGGATACTTTATACGAAGTTATGC
AGAATGGTAGCTGGATTGTAGCTGCTATTAGCAATATGAAACCTCTTAATAACTTCGTATAGCATACATT
ATACGAAGTTATGGCGCGCCTCACTTGTACAGCTCGTCCATGCCACCACCAAGGTTGCTGTATTTGGCAA
CTGCCACTTCTCTTTGCACTACGTAGGTTTCATTGTCACTCTCCTCGATCCTTTCCAGGCGGTGATCAAC
GGCATGGACACCGGGCATCTTGATGTTCCCGACGGTCTTTTTTGACCTGTAAGTTGTCACGAAGTTGCAG
TGCAGATGGCCACCACCATCAACTTTCAGTGCGATGTCAGTGTATCCTCTCAGACCACCATCTGCTGGAT
ACATCATCTCTGTATTAGGCTCCCAACCCTTGGTCTTCTTCTGCATCACGGGACCATTGGAGGGAAAGTT
TACCCCTCTGACCTTGACGTTGTAGACGAGCTCGCCATCCTCAAGGCTGGTGTCCTGCGTGACGGTGACG
ACTCCACCATCTTCGTATCTCGTAACTCTTTCCCAAGTAAAACCCTCAGGAAAGGACTGTTTAAAGAAAT
CAGGGATGTCGGCCGGGTACTTGATAAAGGTACGGCTGCCATACATGAACGACGTGGCAAGAATGTCAAA
GGCAAATGGCAGGGGTCCTCCCTCGATGACTTTGATCCTCATGGTTTGCACTCCCTCGTACGGTCTGCCT
TCTCCTTCACCTGTGCATTTGAATTGGTGGCCGTTGACCGAACCTTCCATGACCACCTTCATACGCATAT
TTTCCTTGATCAGCTCTTCGCCCTTAGACACCATCTCGAGTGCCTTAGCGCTGGTGTACTTGGTGATGGC
CTTAGTACCCTCGGACACGGCGTGCTTGGCCAACTCCCCAGGCAGCAGCAGGCGCACGGCCGTCTGGATC
TCCCTGGAGGTGATGGTCGAGCGCTTGTTGTAATGCGCCAGGCGGGAAGCCTCACCTGCGATGCGCTCGA
AAATGTCGTTCACAAACGAATTCATGATGCCCATGGCCTTGGACGAAATGCCGGTGTCAGGGTGGACCTG
CTTCAGAACCTTGTACACATAGATGGAATAGCTCTCCTTGCGGCTGCGCTTGCGCTTCTTGCCGCCTTTC
TTCTGCGCCTTAGTCACCGCCTTCTTGGAGCCCTTTTTCGGGGCGGGAGCAGACTTCGCTGGCTCTGGCA
TACTAGTAGGTCCAGGGTTCTCCTCCACGTCTCCAGCCTGCTTCAGCAGGCTGAAGTTAGTAGCTCCGCT
TCCTGCCGCGAATCTGGTGGCTTCAGGGAAGTCCGTGGCACAGCTGATGAAGCTGTCAATGCTGGACATG
CTCCGCATGTCGATGACGCCCTCCGTGCGTGCGGGCAGAGGGGCCACGGGGCTGGGCATGCTGCTCATCT
CCAGCTCCTCTGGAGGCTTGCTCTGCGGGGCCATCTCCTTGGTGTTGAGGATGGGCTGGGACTGCTTATC
GTCATCGTCTTTGTAATCTACCGGTGCCACTCCTCCCTCCTCCTCCTCGTCGACGAAGGTCTCGATCTCC
ATGTTCTCGCCGGCCACGTTGATGGTGGTTGTCTTCCGGATGTCGCCGTGGATCAGGATGTGCTCGTGGA
TCTTCACTCTCAGGTGGTGGCCCAGGAAGCCCCAAGTGTTCTTGGCGATCAGATCCAGGATCAGGTGGCC
GATTCCGCTGGTGTAAGGTGTGATCAGGCCCAGTCCCTCGTGTCCGGCGATGAACATCACGGGGAACATC
AGCCAAGAGCAGAAGAAGACGTAGGCCATGATCTTGCAAATCTTCCGGCAGACGCCTTTGGGCAGGGTGT
GGTAGCTCTCGATATACACCTTGGCGATCTGGAAGAAGCAAGTCACGCCGTAGAACAGGCCGATCATGAA
GAACAGGATCTTCAGGGGGCCCTTTGTAAAGGCGGCTGTGATCCCCCACACGATGTTGCCGATGTCGGTC
ACCAGGATGGTCATGGTCCGCTTGCTGTACTCTTCGTGCAGTCCGGTCAGGTTGCTCAGGTGGATCAGGA
TCACGGGGCAAGTCAGGAGCCACTCGCTGTACCGCAGCCAAATCACGGCTCCTCCGTTGGTCTGGTACAC
TGTGGCTGGGCTGTCGACCTCGTGGAACAGCTCGATGAAGCACTTGACGAGCTCGATCACGCAGACGTAG
ACCTCCTCCCAGCCGGTTGTGGCCTTGAAGCTGTGCCAACCGTAGAAGATGAGCTGCACGATAGCCACGA
TCACGGTGAACCACTGGAGTCCCACTGCGATCTTGTGCTGCAGCTCGGTTCCGTGGTTGATGTGGGGGAA
GCAACCGTGATCGGCTCCGGCTGTTGTGGCGTTAGAGGTTTCTCCGTGAGCGTCTGCTGCTGGTGTCACC
ACTGCTGCGGCGCTCAGCAGGCCTCTAATTGTGGCTTCGGCGCTAGGCACGGCTGAGATAAAGGCGTGGG
TCATTGTGGCGGCTGTTTCCATACTGCTAGCATAACTTCGTATAAAGTATCCTATACGAAGTTATTTGCC
TTAACCCAGAAATTATCACTGTTATTCTTTAGAATGGTGCAAAGAATAACTTCGTATAATGTATGCTATA
CGAAGTTATGAATTCGATATCAAGCTTATCGATAATCAACCTCTGGATTACAAAATTTGTGAAAGATTGA
CTGGTATTCTTAACTATGTTGCTCCTTTTACGCTATGTGGATACGCTGCTTTAATGCCTTTGTATCATGC
TATTGCTTCCCGTATGGCTTTCATTTTCTCCTCCTTGTATAAATCCTGGTTGCTGTCTCTTTATGAGGAG
TTGTGGCCCGTTGTCAGGCAACGTGGCGTGGTGTGCACTGTGTTTGCTGACGCAACCCCCACTGGTTGGG
GCATTGCCACCACCTGTCAGCTCCTTTCCGGGACTTTCGCTTTCCCCCTCCCTATTGCCACGGCGGAACT
CATCGCCGCCTGCCTTGCCCGCTGCTGGACAGGGGCTCGGCTGTTGGGCACTGACAATTCCGTGGTGTTG
TCGGGGAAATCATCGTCCTTTCCTTGGCTGCTCGCCTGTGTTGCCACCTGGATTCTGCGCGGGACGTCCT
TCTGCTACGTCCCTTCGGCCCTCAATCCAGCGGACCTTCCTTCCCGCGGCCTGCTGCCGGCTCTGCGGCC
TCTTCCGCGTCTTCGCCTTCGCCCTCAGACGAGTCGGATCTCCCTTTGGGCCGCCTCCCCGCATCGATAC
CGTCGACCTCGACCCGGGCGGCCGCTTCGAGCAGACATGATAAGATACATTGATGAGTTTGGACAAACCA
CAACTAGAATGCAGTGAAAAAAATGCTTTATTTGTGAAATTTGTGATGCTATTGCTTTATTTGTAACCAT
TATAAGCTGCAATAAACAAGTTAACAACAACAATTGCATTCATTTTATGTTTCAGGTTCAGGGGGAGATG
TGGGAGGTTTTTTAAAGCAAGTAAAACCTCTACAAATGTGGTAAAATCGATAAGGATCTTCCTAGAGCAT
GGCTACGTAGATAAGTAGCATGGCGGGTTAATCATTAACTACAAGGAACCCCTAGTGATGGAGTTGGCCA
CTCCCTCTCTGCGCGCTCGCTCGCTCACTGAGGCCGGGCGACCAAAGGTCGCCCGACGCCCGGGCTTTGC
CCGGGCGGCCTCAGTGAGCGAGCGAGCGCGCAGCTSSMTCACTGAGGCCGGGCGACCAAAGGTCGCCCGA
CGCCCGGGCTTTGCCCGGGCGGCCTCAGTGAGCGAGCGAGCGCGCAGCTGGCGTAATAGCGAAGAGGCCC
GCACCGATCGCCCTTCCCAACAGTTGCGCAGCCTGAATGGCGAATGGG
[124 nt withheld, positions 5396-5519]
C
[91 nt withheld, positions 5521-5611]
A
[49 nt withheld, positions 5613-5661]
CCTTTGACGTTGGAGTCCACGTTCTTTAATAGTGGACTCTTGTTCCAAACTGGAACAACACTCAACCCTA
TCTCGGTCTATTCTTTTGATTTATAAGGGATTTTGCCGATTTCGGCCTATTGGTTAAAAAATGAGCTGAT
TTAACAAAAATTTAACGCGAATTTTAACAAAATATTAACGCTTACAATTTAGGTGGCACTTTTCGGGGAA
ATGTGCGCGGAACCCCTATTTGTTTATTTTTCTAAATACATTCAAATATGTATCCGCTCATGAGACAATA
ACCCTGATAAATGCTTCAATAATATTGAAAAAGGAAGAGTATGAGTATTCAACATTTCCGTGTCGCCCTT
ATTCCCTTTTTTGCGGCATTTTGCCTTCCTGTTTTTGCTCACCCAGAAACGCTGGTGAAAGTAAAAGATG
CTGAAGATCAGTTGGGTGCACGAGTGGGTTACATCGAACTGGATCTCAACAGCGGTAAGATCCTTGAGAG
TTTTCGCCCCGAAGAACGTTTTCCAATGATGAGCACTTTTAAAGTTCTGCTATGTGGCGCGGTATTATCC
CGTATTGACGCCGGGCAAGAGCAACTCGGTCGCCGCATACACTATTCTCAGAATGACTTGGTTGAGTACT
CACCAGTCACAGAAAAGCATCTTACGGATGGCATGACAGTAAGAGAATTATGCAGTGCTGCCATAACCAT
GAGTGATAACACTGCGGCCAACTTACTTCTGACAACGATCGGAGGACCGAAGGAGCTAACCGCTTTTTTG
CACAACATGGGGGATCATGTAACTCGCCTTGATCGTTGGGAACCGGAGCTGAATGAAGCCATACCAAACG
ACGAGCGTGACACCACGATGCCTGTAGCAATGGCAACAACGTTGCGCAAACTATTAACTGGCGAACTACT
TACTCTAGCTTCCCGGCAACAATTAATAGACTGGATGGAGGCGGATAAAGTTGCAGGACCACTTCTGCGC
TCGGCCCTTCCGGCTGGCTGGTTTATTGCTGATAAATCTGGAGCCGGTGAGCGTGGGTCTCGCGGTATCA
TTGCAGCACTGGGGCCAGATGGTAAGCCCTCCCGTATCGTAGTTATCTACACGACGGGGAGTCAGGCAAC
TATGGATGAACGAAATAGACAGATCGCTGAGATAGGTGCCTCACTGATTAAGCATTGGTAACTGTCAGAC
CAAGTTTACTCATATATACTTTAGATTGATTTAAAACTTCATTTTTAATTTAAAAGGATCTAGGTGAAGA
TCCTTTTTGATAATCTCATGACCAAAATCCCTTAACGTGAGTTTTCGTTCCACTGAGCGTCAGACCCCGT
AGAAAAGATCAAAGGATCTTCTTGAGATCCTTTTTTTCTGCGCGTAATCTGCTGCTTGCAAACAAAAAAA
CCACCGCTACCAGCGGTGGTTTGTTTGCCGGATCAAGAGCTACCAACTCTTTTTCCGAAGGTAACTGGCT
TCAGCAGAGCGCAGATACCAAATACTGTTCTTCTAGTGTAGCCGTAGTTAGGCCACCACTTCAAGAACTC
TGTAGCACCGCCTACATACCTCGCTCTGCTAATCCTGTTACCAGTGGCTGCTGCCAGTGGCGATAAGTCG
TGTCTTACCGGGTTGGACTCAAGACGATAGTTACCGGATAAGGCGCAGCGGTCGGGCTGAACGGGGGGTT
CGTGCACACAGCCCAGCTTGGAGCGAACGACCTACACCGAACTGAGATACCTACAGCGTGAGCTATGAGA
AAGCGCCACGCTTCCCGAAGGGAGAAAGGCGGACAGGTATCCGGTAAGCGGCAGGGTCGGAACAGGAGAG
CGCACGAGGGAGCTTCCAGGGGGAAACGCCTGGTATCTTTATAGTCCTGTCGGGTTTCGCCACCTCTGAC
TTGAGCGTCGATTTTTGTGATGCTCGTCAGGGGGGCGGAGCCTATGGAAAAACGCCAGCAACGCGGCCTT
TTTACGGTTCCTGGCCTTTTGCTGGCCTTTTGCTCACATG
Features (pLannotate 1.2.2; 32 found; start..end, strand, type, name):
      1..121     +  rep_origin     RSF ori (fragment): Plasmids containing the RSF 1030 origin of replication can be propagated in E. coli cells that contain additional plasmids with compatible origins.
    123..179     +  CDS            lacI (fragment): lac repressor; lacI; The lac repressor binds to the lac operator to inhibit transcription in E. coli. This inhibition can be relieved by adding lactose or isopropyl-β-D-thiogalactopyranoside (IPTG).
    173..254     -  repeat_region  AAV2 ITR (fragment): inverted terminal repeat of adeno-associated virus serotype 2 inverted
    260..307     -  rep_origin     f1 ori (fragment) (sequence withheld): f1 bacteriophage origin of replication; arrow indicates direction of (+) strand synthesis
    312..381     -  CDS            lacZα (fragment): LacZα fragment of β-galactosidase; lacZ fragment
    376..508     -  repeat_region  AAV2 ITR (fragment): inverted terminal repeat of adeno-associated virus serotype 2 inverted
    572..820     +  enhancer       CMV enhancer (fragment): human cytomegalovirus immediate early enhancer
   1100..1235    +  intron         hybrid intron (fragment): hybrid between chicken β-actin (CBA) and minute virus of mice (MMV) introns (Gray et al., 2011)
   1324..1454    +  intron         chimeric intron (fragment): chimera between introns from chicken β-actin and rabbit β-globin
   1508..1525    +  misc_feature   MCS (fragment): pUC18/19 multiple cloning site
   1532..1565    +  protein_bind   lox2272: Cre-mediated recombination occurs in the 8-bp core sequence (GGATACTT). lox2272 sites are compatible with each other, but incompatible with loxP or loxN sites (Lee and Saito, 1988). Cre recombinase
   1566..1615    -  intron         β-globin intron (fragment): internally truncated intron from human β-globin
   1616..1649    +  protein_bind   loxP: Cre-mediated recombination occurs in the 8-bp core sequence (GCATACAT). Cre recombinase
   1661..2371    -  CDS            mRuby3: mRuby3 is a basic (constitutively fluorescent) red fluorescent protein published in 2016, derived from Entacmaea quadricolor. It has low acid sensitivity.
   2381..2758    -  CDS            H2B: human histone H2B; HIST1H2BJ
   2834..3031    -  CDS            Kcnb1 (fragment): KCNB1_RAT - Experimental evidence at protein level: Swiss-Prot protein existence level 1. Voltage-gated potassium channel that mediates transmembrane potassium transport in excitable membranes, primarily in the brain, but also in the pancreas and cardiovascular system. Contributes to the regulation of the action potential (AP) repolarization, duration and frequency of repetitive AP firing in neurons, muscle cells and endocrine cells and plays a role in homeostatic attenuation of electrical excitability throughout the brain (PubMed:10024359, PubMed:10618149, PubMed:12451110, PubMed:17379638, Pu
   3386..3413    -  CDS            CoChR (fragment): high-photocurrent channelrhodopsin from Chloromonas oogama (Shemesh et al., 2017)
   4049..4082    -  protein_bind   lox2272: Cre-mediated recombination occurs in the 8-bp core sequence (GGATACTT). lox2272 sites are compatible with each other, but incompatible with loxP or loxN sites (Lee and Saito, 1988). Cre recombinase
   4083..4132    -  intron         β-globin intron (fragment): internally truncated intron from human β-globin
   4133..4166    -  protein_bind   loxP: Cre-mediated recombination occurs in the 8-bp core sequence (GCATACAT). Cre recombinase
   4167..4191    +  misc_feature   MCS (fragment): pBluescript multiple cloning site
   4191..4779    +  misc_feature   WPRE: woodchuck hepatitis virus posttranscriptional regulatory element
   4780..4799    +  misc_feature   MCS (fragment): pBluescript multiple cloning site
   4828..4949    -  polyA_signal   SV40 poly(A) signal: SV40 polyadenylation signal
   4972..5040    -  CDS            large T antigen (fragment): large T antigen from SV40 (simian virus 40)
   5111..5242    +  repeat_region  AAV2 ITR (fragment): inverted terminal repeat of adeno-associated virus serotype 2 inverted
   5246..5327    +  repeat_region  AAV2 ITR (fragment): inverted terminal repeat of adeno-associated virus serotype 2 inverted
   5322..5391    +  CDS            lacZα (fragment): LacZα fragment of β-galactosidase; lacZ fragment
   5396..5824    +  rep_origin     f1 ori (sequence partly withheld): f1 bacteriophage origin of replication; arrow indicates direction of (+) strand synthesis
   5877..5981    +  promoter       AmpR promoter: bla
   5982..6842    +  CDS            AmpR: β-lactamase; bla; confers resistance to ampicillin, carbenicillin, and related antibiotics
   7013..7601    +  rep_origin     ori: high-copy-number ColE1/pMB1/pBR322/pUC origin of replication
