[The description below was written by a language model from this plasmid's Addgene catalogue record, the feature table of its GenBank file and pLannotate feature annotations shown in this document.]
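Description:
pAAV-CAG-DIO-ChroME2s-ST-P2A-H2B-mRuby3 is an AAV transfer plasmid for Cre-dependent expression of a soma-targeted optogenetic actuator in mammalian neurons. The backbone carries a high-copy ColE1/pUC-type origin, an f1 origin and a beta-lactamase gene for ampicillin selection in E. coli. The record lists a recombination-deficient growth strain, which is typical for plasmids carrying repeat-prone ITRs. Two AAV2 inverted terminal repeats flank the expression cassette and provide the cis signals needed to replicate and package it into recombinant AAV particles. The three sequence records held for this plasmid differ somewhat in length (about 7.4 to 7.7 kb) and in backbone orientation and ITR-adjacent fragments, but they agree on the cassette.

Expression is driven by the CAG promoter (CMV enhancer, chicken beta-actin promoter and chimeric intron) and is supported downstream by a WPRE, which enhances transcript stability and expression, and an SV40 polyadenylation signal. The coding region lies in inverted orientation between paired lox2272 and loxP sites arranged as a DIO (FLEx) switch. Without Cre the open reading frame is antisense and silent. Cre recombination flips it and then locks it in the sense orientation, restricting expression to Cre-expressing cells. The payload encodes the cation channelrhodopsin ChroME2s, which is not annotated as a whole in the feature tables. It is followed by a FLAG epitope and a fragment of the Kv2.1 (Kcnb1) potassium channel, which corresponds to the "ST" motif confining the opsin to the soma and proximal dendrites. A P2A ribosome-skipping peptide then separates the opsin from human histone H2B fused to mRuby3, giving a red nuclear label that marks opsin-expressing cells. The construct is intended for spatially and temporally precise photostimulation of defined neurons within large networks.
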