Addgene plasmid #170163: pAAV-CAG-DIO-ChroME2s-ST-P2A-H2B-mRuby3
Purpose: Cation channelrhodopsin ChroME2s targeted to the neuronal soma and proximal dendrites and separated from nuclear mRuby3 by P2A in a viral vector
Depositing lab: Hillel Adesnik. Publication: High-performance microbial opsins for spatially and temporally precise perturbations of large neuronal networks. Sridharan S, Gajowa MA, Ogando MB, Jagadisan UK, Abdeladim L, Sadahiro M, Bounds HA, Hendricks WD, Turney TS, Tayler I, Gopakumar K, Oldenburg IA, Brohawn SG, Adesnik H. Neuron. 2022 Jan 27. pii: S0896-6273(22)00008-3. doi: 10.1016/j.neuron.2022.01.008. PubMed 35120626.
Backbone
  Vector backbone: pAAV
  Vector type: Mammalian Expression, AAV
Growth in bacteria
  Bacterial resistance: Ampicillin, 100 μg/mL
  Growth temperature: 37°C
  Growth strain: NEB Stable
  Copy number: Unknown
Gene/Insert
  Gene/Insert name: ChroME2s-P2A-H2B-mRuby3
Terms and licenses: Academic/Nonprofit Terms; Industry Terms: Not Available to Industry
How to cite: pAAV-CAG-DIO-ChroME2s-ST-P2A-H2B-mRuby3 was a gift from Hillel Adesnik (Addgene plasmid # 170163 ; http://n2t.net/addgene:170163 ; RRID:Addgene_170163) For viral preps, please replace (Addgene plasmid # 170163) in the above sentence with: (Addgene viral prep # 170163-AAV1)
